>Addgene plasmid #235064 | Tad-CBE(TCA3) | addgene full sequence | sequence record 466802 | Addgene NGS Result
TTCACCTAGATCCTTTTAAATTAAAAATGAAGTTTTAAATCAATCTAAAGTATATATGAGTAAACTTGGT
CTGACAGTTACCAATGCTTAATCAGTGAGGCACCTATCTCAGCGATCTGTCTATTTCGTTCATCCATAGT
TGCCTGACTCCCCGTCGTGTAGATAACTACGATACGGGAGGGCTTACCATCTGGCCCCAGTGCTGCAATG
ATACCGCGGCTACCACGCTCACCGGCTCCAGATTTATCAGCAATAAACCAGCCAGCCGGAAGGGCCGAGC
GCAGAAGTGGTCCTGCAACTTTATCCGCCTCCATCCAGTCTATTAATTGTTGCCGGGAAGCTAGAGTAAG
TAGTTCGCCAGTTAATAGTTTGCGCAACGTTGTTGCCATTGCTACAGGCATCGTGGTGTCACGCTCGTCG
TTTGGTATGGCTTCATTCAGCTCCGGTTCCCAACGATCAAGGCGAGTTACATGATCCCCCATGTTGTGCA
AAAAAGCGGTTAGCTCCTTCGGTCCTCCGATCGTTGTCAGAAGTAAGTTGGCCGCAGTGTTATCACTCAT
GGTTATGGCAGCACTGCATAATTCTCTTACTGTCATGCCATCCGTAAGATGCTTTTCTGTGACTGGTGAG
TACTCAACCAAGTCATTCTGAGAATAGTGTATGCGGCGACCGAGTTGCTCTTGCCCGGCGTCAATACGGG
ATAATACCGCGCCACATAGCAGAACTTTAAAAGTGCTCATCATTGGAAAACGTTCTTCGGGGCGAAAACT
CTCAAGGATCTTACCGCTGTTGAGATCCAGTTCGATGTAACCCACTCGTGCACCCAACTGATCTTCAGCA
TCTTTTACTTTCACCAGCGTTTCTGGGTGAGCAAAAACAGGAAGGCAAAATGCCGCAAAAAAGGGAATAA
GGGCGACACGGAAATGTTGAATACTCATACTCTTCCTTTTTCAATATTATTGAAGCATTTATCAGGGTTA
TTGTCTCATGAGCGGATACATATTTGAATGTATTTAGAAAAATAAACAAATAGGGGTTCCGCGCACATTT
CCCCGAAAAGTGCCACCTGACGTCGACGGATCGGGAGATCGATCTCCCGATCCCCTAGGGTCGACTCTCA
GTACAATCTGCTCTGATGCCGCATAGTTAAGCCAGTATCTGCTCCCTGCTTGTGTGTTGGAGGTCGCTGA
GTAGTGCGCGAGCAAAATTTAAGCTACAACAAGGCAAGGCTTGACCGACAATTGCATGAAGAATCTGCTT
AGGGTTAGGCGTTTTGCGCTGCTTCGCGATGTACGGGCCAGATATACGCGTTGACATTGATTATTGACTA
GTTATTAATAGTAATCAATTACGGGGTCATTAGTTCATAGCCCATATATGGAGTTCCGCGTTACATAACT
TACGGTAAATGGCCCGCCTGGCTGACCGCCCAACGACCCCCGCCCATTGACGTCAATAATGACGTATGTT
CCCATAGTAACGCCAATAGGGACTTTCCATTGACGTCAATGGGTGGAGTATTTACGGTAAACTGCCCACT
TGGCAGTACATCAAGTGTATCATATGCCAAGTACGCCCCCTATTGACGTCAATGACGGTAAATGGCCCGC
CTGGCATTATGCCCAGTACATGACCTTATGGGACTTTCCTACTTGGCAGTACATCTACGTATTAGTCATC
GCTATTACCATGGTGATGCGGTTTTGGCAGTACATCAATGGGCGTGGATAGCGGTTTGACTCACGGGGAT
TTCCAAGTCTCCACCCCATTGACGTCAATGGGAGTTTGTTTTGGCACCAAAATCAACGGGACTTTCCAAA
ATGTCGTAACAACTCCGCCCCATTGACGCAAATGGGCGGTAGGCGTGTACGGTGGGAGGTCTATATAAGC
AGAGCTGGTTTAGTGAACCGTCAGATCCGCTAGAGATCCGCGGCCGCTAATACGACTCACTATAGGGAGA
GCCGCCACCATGAAACGGACAGCCGACGGAAGCGAGTTCGAGTCACCAAAGAAGAAGCGGAAAGTCTCTG
AAGTCGAGTTTAGCCACGAGTATTGGATGAGGCACGCACTGACCCTGGCAAAGCGAGCACGGGATGAAGG
GGCTCCTCCCGTGGGCGCCGTGCTGGTGCTCAACAATAGAGTGATCGGAGAGGGATGGCCGAATACGCTG
ACGACGCACGACCCTACCGCACACGCAGAGATCATGGCACTGAGGCAGGGAGGCCTGGTCATGCAGAATT
ACCGCCTGTACGATGCCACCCTGTATTCGACACTCGAGCCATGCGTGATGTGCGCAGGAGCAATGATCCA
CAGCAGGATCGGAAGAGTGGTGTTCGGAGTGCATTATACTTGGGGTGGCGCAGTAGGCTCCCTGATGAAT
GTGCTGCACTACCCCGGCATAAAGCACCGGGTGGAGATCACAGAGGGAATCCTGGCAGACGAGTGCGCCG
CCCTGCTGTGCCGTTTCTTTAGAATGCCGAGACGGGTGTTCAAGGCCCAGAAGAAGGCACAGAGCTCCAC
CGACTCTGGAGGATCTAGCGGAGGATCCTCTGGCAGCGAGACACCAGGAACAAGCGAGTCAGCAACACCA
GAGAGCAGTGGCGGCAGCAGCGGCGGCAGCGACAAGAAGTACAGCATCGGCCTGGCCATCGGCACCAACT
CTGTGGGCTGGGCCGTGATCACCGACGAGTACAAGGTGCCCAGCAAGAAATTCAAGGTGCTGGGCAACAC
CGACCGGCACAGCATCAAGAAGAACCTGATCGGAGCCCTGCTGTTCGACAGCGGCGAAACAGCCGAGGCC
ACCCGGCTGAAGAGAACCGCCAGAAGAAGATACACCAGACGGAAGAACCGGATCTGCTATCTGCAAGAGA
TCTTCAGCAACGAGATGGCCAAGGTGGACGACAGCTTCTTCCACAGACTGGAAGAGTCCTTCCTGGTGGA
AGAGGATAAGAAGCACGAGCGGCACCCCATCTTCGGCAACATCGTGGACGAGGTGGCCTACCACGAGAAG
TACCCCACCATCTACCACCTGAGAAAGAAACTGGTGGACAGCACCGACAAGGCCGACCTGCGGCTGATCT
ATCTGGCCCTGGCCCACATGATCAAGTTCCGGGGCCACTTCCTGATCGAGGGCGACCTGAACCCCGACAA
CAGCGACGTGGACAAGCTGTTCATCCAGCTGGTGCAGACCTACAACCAGCTGTTCGAGGAAAACCCCATC
AACGCCAGCGGCGTGGACGCCAAGGCCATCCTGTCTGCCAGACTGAGCAAGAGCAGACGGCTGGAAAATC
TGATCGCCCAGCTGCCCGGCGAAAAGAAGAATGGCCTGTTCGGAAACCTGATTGCCCTGAGCCTGGGCCT
GACCCCCAACTTCAAGAGCAACTTCGACCTGGCCGAGGATGCCAAACTGCAGCTGAGCAAGGACACCTAC
GACGACGACCTGGACAACCTGCTGGCCCAGATCGGCGACCAGTACGCCGACCTGTTTCTGGCCGCCAAGA
ACCTGTCCGACGCCATCCTGCTGAGCGACATCCTGAGAGTGAACACCGAGATCACCAAGGCCCCCCTGAG
CGCCTCTATGATCAAGAGATACGACGAGCACCACCAGGACCTGACCCTGCTGAAAGCTCTCGTGCGGCAG
CAGCTGCCTGAGAAGTACAAAGAGATTTTCTTCGACCAGAGCAAGAACGGCTACGCCGGCTACATTGACG
GCGGAGCCAGCCAGGAAGAGTTCTACAAGTTCATCAAGCCCATCCTGGAAAAGATGGACGGCACCGAGGA
ACTGCTCGTGAAGCTGAACAGAGAGGACCTGCTGCGGAAGCAGCGGACCTTCGACAACGGCAGCATCCCC
CACCAGATCCACCTGGGAGAGCTGCACGCCATTCTGCGGCGGCAGGAAGATTTTTACCCATTCCTGAAGG
ACAACCGGGAAAAGATCGAGAAGATCCTGACCTTCCGCATCCCCTACTACGTGGGCCCTCTGGCCAGGGG
AAACAGCAGATTCGCCTGGATGACCAGAAAGAGCGAGGAAACCATCACCCCCTGGAACTTCGAGGAAGTG
GTGGACAAGGGCGCTTCCGCCCAGAGCTTCATCGAGCGGATGACCAACTTCGATAAGAACCTGCCCAACG
AGAAGGTGCTGCCCAAGCACAGCCTGCTGTACGAGTACTTCACCGTGTATAACGAGCTGACCAAAGTGAA
ATACGTGACCGAGGGAATGAGAAAGCCCGCCTTCCTGAGCGGCGAGCAGAAAAAGGCCATCGTGGACCTG
CTGTTCAAGACCAACCGGAAAGTGACCGTGAAGCAGCTGAAAGAGGACTACTTCAAGAAAATCGAGTGCT
TCGACTCCGTGGAAATCTCCGGCGTGGAAGATCGGTTCAACGCCTCCCTGGGCACATACCACGATCTGCT
GAAAATTATCAAGGACAAGGACTTCCTGGACAATGAGGAAAACGAGGACATTCTGGAAGATATCGTGCTG
ACCCTGACACTGTTTGAGGACAGAGAGATGATCGAGGAACGGCTGAAAACCTATGCCCACCTGTTCGACG
ACAAAGTGATGAAGCAGCTGAAGCGGCGGAGATACACCGGCTGGGGCAGGCTGAGCCGGAAGCTGATCAA
CGGCATCCGGGACAAGCAGTCCGGCAAGACAATCCTGGATTTCCTGAAGTCCGACGGCTTCGCCAACAGA
AACTTCATGCAGCTGATCCACGACGACAGCCTGACCTTTAAAGAGGACATCCAGAAAGCCCAGGTGTCCG
GCCAGGGCGATAGCCTGCACGAGCACATTGCCAATCTGGCCGGCAGCCCCGCCATTAAGAAGGGCATCCT
GCAGACAGTGAAGGTGGTGGACGAGCTCGTGAAAGTGATGGGCCGGCACAAGCCCGAGAACATCGTGATC
GAAATGGCCAGAGAGAACCAGACCACCCAGAAGGGACAGAAGAACAGCCGCGAGAGAATGAAGCGGATCG
AAGAGGGCATCAAAGAGCTGGGCAGCCAGATCCTGAAAGAACACCCCGTGGAAAACACCCAGCTGCAGAA
CGAGAAGCTGTACCTGTACTACCTGCAGAATGGGCGGGATATGTACGTGGACCAGGAACTGGACATCAAC
CGGCTGTCCGACTACGATGTGGACCATATCGTGCCTCAGAGCTTTCTGAAGGACGACTCCATCGACAACA
AGGTGCTGACCAGAAGCGACAAGAACCGGGGCAAGAGCGACAACGTGCCCTCCGAAGAGGTCGTGAAGAA
GATGAAGAACTACTGGCGGCAGCTGCTGAACGCCAAGCTGATTACCCAGAGAAAGTTCGACAATCTGACC
AAGGCCGAGAGAGGCGGCCTGAGCGAACTGGATAAGGCCGGCTTCATCAAGAGACAGCTGGTGGAAACCC
GGCAGATCACAAAGCACGTGGCACAGATCCTGGACTCCCGGATGAACACTAAGTACGACGAGAATGACAA
GCTGATCCGGGAAGTGAAAGTGATCACCCTGAAGTCCAAGCTGGTGTCCGATTTCCGGAAGGATTTCCAG
TTTTACAAAGTGCGCGAGATCAACAACTACCACCACGCCCACGACGCCTACCTGAACGCCGTCGTGGGAA
CCGCCCTGATCAAAAAGTACCCTAAGCTGGAAAGCGAGTTCGTGTACGGCGACTACAAGGTGTACGACGT
GCGGAAGATGATCGCCAAGAGCGAGCAGGAAATCGGCAAGGCTACCGCCAAGTACTTCTTCTACAGCAAC
ATCATGAACTTTTTCAAGACCGAGATTACCCTGGCCAACGGCGAGATCCGGAAGCGGCCTCTGATCGAGA
CAAACGGCGAAACCGGGGAGATCGTGTGGGATAAGGGCCGGGATTTTGCCACCGTGCGGAAAGTGCTGAG
CATGCCCCAAGTGAATATCGTGAAAAAGACCGAGGTGCAGACAGGCGGCTTCAGCAAAGAGTCTATCCTG
CCCAAGAGGAACAGCGATAAGCTGATCGCCAGAAAGAAGGACTGGGACCCTAAGAAGTACGGCGGCTTCG
ACAGCCCCACCGTGGCCTATTCTGTGCTGGTGGTGGCCAAAGTGGAAAAGGGCAAGTCCAAGAAACTGAA
GAGTGTGAAAGAGCTGCTGGGGATCACCATCATGGAAAGAAGCAGCTTCGAGAAGAATCCCATCGACTTT
CTGGAAGCCAAGGGCTACAAAGAAGTGAAAAAGGACCTGATCATCAAGCTGCCTAAGTACTCCCTGTTCG
AGCTGGAAAACGGCCGGAAGAGAATGCTGGCCTCTGCCGGCGAACTGCAGAAGGGAAACGAACTGGCCCT
GCCCTCCAAATATGTGAACTTCCTGTACCTGGCCAGCCACTATGAGAAGCTGAAGGGCTCCCCCGAGGAT
AATGAGCAGAAACAGCTGTTTGTGGAACAGCACAAGCACTACCTGGACGAGATCATCGAGCAGATCAGCG
AGTTCTCCAAGAGAGTGATCCTGGCCGACGCTAATCTGGACAAAGTGCTGTCCGCCTACAACAAGCACCG
GGATAAGCCCATCAGAGAGCAGGCCGAGAATATCATCCACCTGTTTACCCTGACCAATCTGGGAGCCCCT
GCCGCCTTCAAGTACTTTGACACCACCATCGACCGGAAGAGGTACACCAGCACCAAAGAGGTGCTGGACG
CCACCCTGATCCACCAGAGCATCACCGGCCTGTACGAGACACGGATCGACCTGTCTCAGCTGGGAGGTGA
CAGCGGCGGGAGCGGCGGGAGCGGGGGGAGCACTAATCTGAGCGACATCATTGAGAAGGAGACTGGGAAA
CAGCTGGTCATTCAGGAGTCCATCCTGATGCTGCCTGAGGAGGTGGAGGAAGTGATCGGCAACAAGCCAG
AGTCTGACATCCTGGTGCACACCGCCTACGACGAGTCCACAGATGAGAATGTGATGCTGCTGACCTCTGA
CGCCCCCGAGTATAAGCCTTGGGCCCTGGTCATCCAGGATTCTAACGGCGAGAATAAGATCAAGATGCTG
AGCGGAGGATCCGGAGGATCTGGAGGCAGCACCAACCTGTCTGACATCATCGAGAAGGAGACAGGCAAGC
AGCTGGTCATCCAGGAGAGCATCCTGATGCTGCCCGAAGAAGTCGAAGAAGTGATCGGAAACAAGCCTGA
GAGCGATATCCTGGTCCATACCGCCTACGACGAGAGTACCGACGAAAATGTGATGCTGCTGACATCCGAC
GCCCCAGAGTATAAGCCCTGGGCTCTGGTCATCCAGGATTCCAACGGAGAGAACAAAATCAAAATGCTGT
CTGGCGGCTCAAAAAGAACCGCCGACGGCAGCGAATTCGAGCCCAAGAAGAAGAGGAAAGTCTAACCGGT
CATCATCACCATCACCATTGAGTTTAAACCCGCTGATCAGCCTCGACTGTGCCTTCTAGTTGCCAGCCAT
CTGTTGTTTGCCCCTCCCCCGTGCCTTCCTTGACCCTGGAAGGTGCCACTCCCACTGTCCTTTCCTAATA
AAATGAGGAAATTGCATCGCATTGTCTGAGTAGGTGTCATTCTATTCTGGGGGGTGGGGTGGGGCAGGAC
AGCAAGGGGGAGGATTGGGAAGACAATAGCAGGCATGCTGGGGATGCGGTGGGCTCTATGGCTTCTGAGG
CGGAAAGAACCAGCTGGGGCTCGATACCGTCGACCTCTAGCTAGAGCTTGGCGTAATCATGGTCATAGCT
GTTTCCTGTGTGAAATTGTTATCCGCTCACAATTCCACACAACATACGAGCCGGAAGCATAAAGTGTAAA
GCCTAGGGTGCCTAATGAGTGAGCTAACTCACATTAATTGCGTTGCGCTCACTGCCCGCTTTCCAGTCGG
GAAACCTGTCGTGCCAGCTGCATTAATGAATCGGCCAACGCGCGGGGAGAGGCGGTTTGCGTATTGGGCG
CTCTTCCGCTTCCTCGCTCACTGACTCGCTGCGCTCGGTCGTTCGGCTGCGGCGAGCGGTATCAGCTCAC
TCAAAGGCGGTAATACGGTTATCCACAGAATCAGGGGATAACGCAGGAAAGAACATGTGAGCAAAAGGCC
AGCAAAAGGCCAGGAACCGTAAAAAGGCCGCGTTGCTGGCGTTTTTCCATAGGCTCCGCCCCCCTGACGA
GCATCACAAAAATCGACGCTCAAGTCAGAGGTGGCGAAACCCGACAGGACTATAAAGATACCAGGCGTTT
CCCCCTGGAAGCTCCCTCGTGCGCTCTCCTGTTCCGACCCTGCCGCTTACCGGATACCTGTCCGCCTTTC
TCCCTTCGGGAAGCGTGGCGCTTTCTCATAGCTCACGCTGTAGGTATCTCAGTTCGGTGTAGGTCGTTCG
CTCCAAGCTGGGCTGTGTGCACGAACCCCCCGTTCAGCCCGACCGCTGCGCCTTATCCGGTAACTATCGT
CTTGAGTCCAACCCGGTAAGACACGACTTATCGCCACTGGCAGCAGCCACTGGTAACAGGATTAGCAGAG
CGAGGTATGTAGGCGGTGCTACAGAGTTCTTGAAGTGGTGGCCTAACTACGGCTACACTAGAAGAACAGT
ATTTGGTATCTGCGCTCTGCTGAAGCCAGTTACCTTCGGAAAAAGAGTTGGTAGCTCTTGATCCGGCAAA
CAAACCACCGCTGGTAGCGGTGGTTTTTTTGTTTGCAAGCAGCAGATTACGCGCAGAAAAAAAGGATCTC
AAGAAGATCCTTTGATCTTTTCTACGGGGTCTGACACTCAGTGGAACGAAAACTCACGTTAAGGGATTTT
GGTCATGAGATTATCAAAAAGGATC
Features (pLannotate 1.2.2; 17 found; start..end, strand, type, name):
     78..938     -  CDS            AmpR: β-lactamase; bla; confers resistance to ampicillin, carbenicillin, and related antibiotics
    939..1043    -  promoter       AmpR promoter: bla
   1114..1158    -  misc_feature   bom (fragment): basis of mobility region from pBR322
   1313..1692    +  enhancer       CMV enhancer: human cytomegalovirus immediate early enhancer
   1693..1896    +  promoter       CMV promoter: human cytomegalovirus (CMV) immediate early promoter
   1938..1956    +  promoter       T7 promoter: promoter for bacteriophage T7 RNA polymerase
   2027..2506    +  CDS            tadA: TADA_ECOLI - Also known as yfhC. Experimental evidence at protein level: Swiss-Prot protein existence level 1. Catalyzes the deamination of adenosine to inosine at the wobble position 34 of tRNA(Arg2). Essential for cell viability. From Escherichia coli (strain K12).
   2621..6717    +  CDS            Cas9 (fragment): Cas9 (Csn1) endonuclease from the Streptococcus pyogenes Type II CRISPR/Cas system generates RNA-guided double strand breaks in DNA
   7031..7279    +  CDS            UGI: UNGI_BPPB2 - Experimental evidence at protein level: Swiss-Prot protein existence level 1. This protein binds specifically and reversibly to the host uracil-DNA glycosylase, preventing removal of uracil residues from PBS2 DNA by the host uracil-excision repair system. From Bacillus phage PBS2 (Bacteriophage PBS2).
   7397..7621    +  polyA_signal   bGH poly(A) signal: bovine growth hormone polyadenylation signal
   7625..7646    +  promoter       SV40 promoter (fragment): SV40 enhancer and early promoter
   7651..7667    +  misc_feature   MCS (fragment): pBluescript multiple cloning site
   7716..7732    -  protein_bind   lac operator: The lac repressor binds to the lac operator to inhibit transcription in E. coli. This inhibition can be relieved by adding lactose or isopropyl-β-D-thiogalactopyranoside (IPTG). lac repressor encoded by lacI
   7740..7770    -  promoter       lac promoter: promoter for the E. coli lac operon
   7785..7806    -  protein_bind   CAP binding site: CAP binding activates transcription in the presence of cAMP. E. coli catabolite activator protein
   7819..7911    -  CDS            lacI (fragment): lac repressor; lacI; The lac repressor binds to the lac operator to inhibit transcription in E. coli. This inhibition can be relieved by adding lactose or isopropyl-β-D-thiogalactopyranoside (IPTG).
   8094..8682    -  rep_origin     ori: high-copy-number ColE1/pMB1/pBR322/pUC origin of replication
