[The description below was written by a language model from this plasmid's Addgene catalogue record and pLannotate feature annotations shown in this document.]
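Description:
Tad-CBE(TCA3) is a mammalian expression plasmid encoding a cytosine base editor, built on a pCMV backbone and assembled by Golden Gate cloning. It is maintained in E. coli at high copy through a ColE1/pBR322-type origin and selected with ampicillin via the β-lactamase gene and its native promoter. The full sequence is 8,775 nt. Short remnants of a bom site, an SV40 promoter, a pBluescript polylinker and lac promoter/operator/lacI elements are backbone carry-over with no stated role in the design.

The payload is a single synthetic open reading frame of about 5.4 kb, driven by the human CMV immediate-early enhancer and promoter and terminated by the bovine growth hormone polyadenylation signal. A T7 promoter lies just upstream of the coding region and could support in vitro transcription. The fusion begins with a bipartite nuclear localization signal, followed by a deaminase domain that the annotation recognizes as E. coli TadA; the construct name and the associated publication title indicate an evolved TadA variant, designated TCA3, that acts on cytosine. This is joined to Streptococcus pyogenes Cas9 carrying the D10A mutation, which makes it a nickase rather than a double-strand nuclease. The C terminus carries two copies of the phage PBS2 uracil glycosylase inhibitor (UGI) and a second bipartite NLS, although the automated annotation flags only one UGI copy. UGI blocks excision of the uracil produced by deamination, favouring the C-to-T outcome.

No guide RNA cassette is annotated, so a guide would need to be supplied separately. The plasmid has no mammalian selection marker or reporter. It is intended for expressing this base editor in mammalian cells.
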