Addgene plasmid #235064: Tad-CBE(TCA3)
Purpose: Expresses Tad-CBE(TCA3) in mammalian cells.
Depositing lab: Weixin Tang. Depositing organization: University of Chicago. Publication: High-precision cytosine base editors by evolving nucleic-acid-recognition hotspots in deaminase. Wu Y, Xiao YL, Tang W. Nat Biotechnol. 2025 Jul 7:10.1038/s41587-025-02678-w. doi: 10.1038/s41587-025-02678-w. PubMed 40624252.
Backbone
  Vector backbone: pCMV with a BR322 origin
  Backbone size w/o insert (bp): 3402
  Vector type: Mammalian Expression, CRISPR
Growth in bacteria
  Bacterial resistance: Ampicillin, 100 μg/mL
  Growth temperature: 37°C
  Growth strain: DH5alpha
  Copy number: High Copy
Gene/Insert
  Gene/Insert name: Tad-CBE(TCA3)-SpCas9 D10A
  Species: Synthetic
  Insert size (bp): 5373
  Tag / fusion protein: bpNLS (N terminal on insert); 2xUGI, bpNLS (C terminal on insert)
  Cloning method: Golden Gate
Terms and licenses: Academic/Nonprofit Terms; Industry Terms: Not Available to Industry
How to cite: Tad-CBE(TCA3) was a gift from Weixin Tang (Addgene plasmid # 235064 ; http://n2t.net/addgene:235064 ; RRID:Addgene_235064)
